Addgene plasmid #106733: gh73
Purpose: expression of gRNA targeting B3GNT7
Depositing lab: Eric-Paul Bennett. Depositing organization: University of Copenhagen. Publication: A validated gRNA library for CRISPR/Cas9 targeting of the human glycosyltransferase genome. Narimatsu Y, Joshi HJ, Zhang Y, Gomes C, Chen YH, Lorenzetti F, Furukawa S, Schjoldager K, Hansen L, Clausen H, Bennett EP, Wandall HH. Glycobiology. 2018 Jan 5. pii: 4791732. doi: 10.1093/glycob/cwx101. PubMed 29315387.
Backbone
  Vector backbone: EPB104
  Backbone manufacturer: Eric-Paul Bennett (Addgene plasmid # 68369)
  Backbone size w/o insert (bp): 2376
  Vector type: Mammalian Expression
Growth in bacteria
  Bacterial resistance: Ampicillin, 100 μg/mL
  Growth temperature: 37°C
  Growth strain: DH5alpha
  Copy number: High Copy
Gene/Insert
  Gene/Insert name: B3GNT7
  gRNA/shRNA sequence: GCTCCTGCAGAAACTGACCA
  Species: H. sapiens (human)
  Entrez Gene: B3GNT7 (a.k.a. beta3GnT7)
  Cloning method: Restriction Enzyme; 5′ cloning site unknown (unknown if destroyed); 3′ cloning site unknown (unknown if destroyed)
  Sequencing primers: 5′ T7NP
Terms and licenses: Academic/Nonprofit Terms; Industry Terms: Not Available to Industry
How to cite: gh73 was a gift from Eric-Paul Bennett (Addgene plasmid # 106733 ; http://n2t.net/addgene:106733 ; RRID:Addgene_106733)
