[The description below was written by a language model from this plasmid's Addgene catalogue record and pLannotate feature annotations shown in this document.]
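Description:
gh73 is a small (about 2.7 kb) mammalian guide RNA expression plasmid built on the EPB104 backbone and designed to deliver a single CRISPR guide against human B3GNT7, a β1,3-N-acetylglucosaminyltransferase gene. It belongs to a validated gRNA collection covering the human glycosyltransferase genes. In bacteria it is maintained as a high-copy plasmid through a ColE1/pUC-type origin and selected with ampicillin via the β-lactamase gene and its native promoter.

The functional cassette consists of a human U6 RNA polymerase III promoter followed, after a short gap that corresponds in position to the 20-nucleotide B3GNT7 targeting spacer, by the Streptococcus pyogenes Cas9 guide RNA scaffold. Transcription from U6 therefore yields a complete single guide RNA. The plasmid carries no Cas9 coding sequence and no mammalian selection marker or reporter among the annotated features, so the nuclease must be supplied separately, for example by co-transfection of a Cas9 expression plasmid or by use of cells that already express Cas9. A T7 promoter lies upstream of the U6 cassette and likely serves mainly as a sequencing primer site for verifying the insert. The remaining annotations are short fragments of an M13 origin, lacZα, lacI and an RSF origin, which look like remnants of the parental cloning vector rather than functional elements. The guide was inserted by restriction enzyme cloning, although the record does not state the sites used. The construct is typically used for Cas9-mediated disruption of B3GNT7 in human cells, for instance to study glycosylation by gene knockout.
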