Features (pLannotate 1.2.2; 10 found; start..end, strand, type, name):
      3..134     -  rep_origin     M13 ori (fragment): M13 bacteriophage origin of replication; arrow indicates direction of (+) strand synthesis
    155..311     -  CDS            lacZα (fragment): LacZα fragment of β-galactosidase; lacZ fragment
    320..338     +  promoter       T7 promoter: promoter for bacteriophage T7 RNA polymerase
    398..638     +  promoter       U6 promoter: RNA polymerase III promoter for human U6 snRNA
    667..742     +  misc_RNA       gRNA scaffold: guide RNA scaffold for the Streptococcus pyogenes CRISPR/Cas9 system
    789..836     -  CDS            lacI (fragment): lac repressor; lacI; The lac repressor binds to the lac operator to inhibit transcription in E. coli. This inhibition can be relieved by adding lactose or isopropyl-β-D-thiogalactopyranoside (IPTG).
    873..913     -  rep_origin     RSF ori (fragment): Plasmids containing the RSF 1030 origin of replication can be propagated in E. coli cells that contain additional plasmids with compatible origins.
    991..1579    -  rep_origin     ori: high-copy-number ColE1/pMB1/pBR322/pUC origin of replication
   1750..2610    -  CDS            AmpR: β-lactamase; bla; confers resistance to ampicillin, carbenicillin, and related antibiotics
   2611..2715    -  promoter       AmpR promoter: bla
>Addgene plasmid #106733 | gh73 | addgene full sequence | sequence record 220970 | Addgene Assembled Full Sequence
CTAAATTGTAAGCGTTAATATTTTGTTAAAATTCGCGTTAAATTTTTGTTAAATCAGCTCATTTTTTAAC
CAATAGGCCGAAATCGGCAAAATCCCTTATAAATCAAAAGAATAGACCGAGATAGGGTTGAGTGGCCGCT
ACAGGGCGCTCCCATTCGCCATTCAGGCTGCGCAACTGTTGGGAAGGGCGTTTCGGTGCGGGCCTCTTCG
CTATTACGCCAGCTGGCGAAAGGGGGATGTGCTGCAAGGCGATTAAGTTGGGTAACGCCAGGGTTTTCCC
AGTCACGACGTTGTAAAACGACGGCCAGTGAGCGCGACGTAATACGACTCACTATAGGGCGAATTGGCGG
AAGGCCGTCAAGGCCACGTGTCTTGTCCAGAGCTCGATATCGAATTCGAGGGCCTATTTCCCATGATTCC
TTCATATTTGCATATACGATACAAGGCTGTTAGAGAGATAATTGGAATTAATTTGACTGTAAACACAAAG
ATATTAGTACAAAATACGTGACGTAGAAAGTAATAATTTCTTGGGTAGTTTGCAGTTTTAAAATTATGTT
TTAAAATGGACTATCATATGCTTACCGTAACTTGAAAGTATTTCGATTTCTTGGCTTTATATATCTTGTG
GAAAGGACGAAACACCGCTCCTGCAGAAACTGACCAGTTTTAGAGCTAGAAATAGCAAGTTAAAATAAGG
CTAGTCCGTTATCAACTTGAAAAAGTGGCACCGAGTCGGTGCTTTTTTTGGTACCTGGAGCACAAGACTG
GCCTCATGGGCCTTCCGCTCACTGCCCGCTTTCCAGTCGGGAAACCTGTCGTGCCAGCTGCATTAACATG
GTCATAGCTGTTTCCTTGCGTATTGGGCGCTCTCCGCTTCCTCGCTCACTGACTCGCTGCGCTCGGTCGT
TCGGGTAAAGCCTGGGGTGCCTAATGAGCAAAAGGCCAGCAAAAGGCCAGGAACCGTAAAAAGGCCGCGT
TGCTGGCGTTTTTCCATAGGCTCCGCCCCCCTGACGAGCATCACAAAAATCGACGCTCAAGTCAGAGGTG
GCGAAACCCGACAGGACTATAAAGATACCAGGCGTTTCCCCCTGGAAGCTCCCTCGTGCGCTCTCCTGTT
CCGACCCTGCCGCTTACCGGATACCTGTCCGCCTTTCTCCCTTCGGGAAGCGTGGCGCTTTCTCATAGCT
CACGCTGTAGGTATCTCAGTTCGGTGTAGGTCGTTCGCTCCAAGCTGGGCTGTGTGCACGAACCCCCCGT
TCAGCCCGACCGCTGCGCCTTATCCGGTAACTATCGTCTTGAGTCCAACCCGGTAAGACACGACTTATCG
CCACTGGCAGCAGCCACTGGTAACAGGATTAGCAGAGCGAGGTATGTAGGCGGTGCTACAGAGTTCTTGA
AGTGGTGGCCTAACTACGGCTACACTAGAAGAACAGTATTTGGTATCTGCGCTCTGCTGAAGCCAGTTAC
CTTCGGAAAAAGAGTTGGTAGCTCTTGATCCGGCAAACAAACCACCGCTGGTAGCGGTGGTTTTTTTGTT
TGCAAGCAGCAGATTACGCGCAGAAAAAAAGGATCTCAAGAAGATCCTTTGATCTTTTCTACGGGGTCTG
ACGCTCAGTGGAACGAAAACTCACGTTAAGGGATTTTGGTCATGAGATTATCAAAAAGGATCTTCACCTA
GATCCTTTTAAATTAAAAATGAAGTTTTAAATCAATCTAAAGTATATATGAGTAAACTTGGTCTGACAGT
TACCAATGCTTAATCAGTGAGGCACCTATCTCAGCGATCTGTCTATTTCGTTCATCCATAGTTGCCTGAC
TCCCCGTCGTGTAGATAACTACGATACGGGAGGGCTTACCATCTGGCCCCAGTGCTGCAATGATACCGCG
AGAACCACGCTCACCGGCTCCAGATTTATCAGCAATAAACCAGCCAGCCGGAAGGGCCGAGCGCAGAAGT
GGTCCTGCAACTTTATCCGCCTCCATCCAGTCTATTAATTGTTGCCGGGAAGCTAGAGTAAGTAGTTCGC
CAGTTAATAGTTTGCGCAACGTTGTTGCCATTGCTACAGGCATCGTGGTGTCACGCTCGTCGTTTGGTAT
GGCTTCATTCAGCTCCGGTTCCCAACGATCAAGGCGAGTTACATGATCCCCCATGTTGTGCAAAAAAGCG
GTTAGCTCCTTCGGTCCTCCGATCGTTGTCAGAAGTAAGTTGGCCGCAGTGTTATCACTCATGGTTATGG
CAGCACTGCATAATTCTCTTACTGTCATGCCATCCGTAAGATGCTTTTCTGTGACTGGTGAGTACTCAAC
CAAGTCATTCTGAGAATAGTGTATGCGGCGACCGAGTTGCTCTTGCCCGGCGTCAATACGGGATAATACC
GCGCCACATAGCAGAACTTTAAAAGTGCTCATCATTGGAAAACGTTCTTCGGGGCGAAAACTCTCAAGGA
TCTTACCGCTGTTGAGATCCAGTTCGATGTAACCCACTCGTGCACCCAACTGATCTTCAGCATCTTTTAC
TTTCACCAGCGTTTCTGGGTGAGCAAAAACAGGAAGGCAAAATGCCGCAAAAAAGGGAATAAGGGCGACA
CGGAAATGTTGAATACTCATACTCTTCCTTTTTCAATATTATTGAAGCATTTATCAGGGTTATTGTCTCA
TGAGCGGATACATATTTGAATGTATTTAGAAAAATAAACAAATAGGGGTTCCGCGCACATTTCCCCGAAA
AGTGCCAC
