>Addgene plasmid #106733 | gh73 | addgene partial sequence | sequence record 220972
TTGGAATTAATTTGACTGTAAACACAAAGATATTAGTACAAAATACGTGACGTAGAAAGTAATAATTTCT
TGGGTAGTTTGCAGTTTTAAAATTATGTTTTAAAATGGACTATCATATGCTTACCGTAACTTGAAAGTAT
TTCGATTTCTTGGCTTTATATATCTTGTGGAAAGGACGAAACACCGCTCCTGCAGAAACTGACCAGTTTT
AGAGCTAGAAATAGCAAGTTAAAATAAGGCTAGTCCGTTATCAACTTGAAAAAGTGGCACCGAGTCGGTG
CTTTTTTTGGTACCTGGAGCACAAGACTGGCCTCATGGGCCTTCCGCTCACTGCCCGCTTTCCAGTCGGG
AAACCTGTCGTGCCAGCTGCATTAACATGGTCATAGCTGTTTCCTTGCGTATTGGGCGCTCTCCGCTTCC
TCGCTCACTGACTCGCTGCGCTCGGTCGTTCGGGTAAAGCCTGGGGTGCCTAATGAGCAAAAGGCCAGCA
AAAGGCCAGGAACCGTAAAAAGGCCGCGTTGCTGGCGTTTTTCCATAGGCTCCGCCCCCCTGACGAGCAT
CACAAAAATCGACGCTCAAGTCAGAGGTGGCGAAACCCGACAGGACTATAAAGATACCAGGCGTTTCCCC
CTGGAAGCTCCCTCGTGCGCTCTCCTGTTCCGACCCTGCCGCTTACCGGATACCTGTCCGCCTTTCTCCC
TTCGGGAAGCGTGGCGCTTTCTCATAGCTCACGCTGTA
